Addgene plasmid #16485: pSAR-MT
Purpose: (Empty Backbone)
Depositing lab: Bert Vogelstein. Depositing organization: Johns Hopkins University and School of Medicine. Publication: Apoptosis and APC in colorectal tumorigenesis. Morin PJ, Vogelstein B, Kinzler KW. Proc Natl Acad Sci U S A. 1996 Jul 23. 93(15):7950-4. 10.1073/pnas.93.15.7950 PubMed 8755583.
Backbone
  Vector backbone: pSAR-MT
  Vector type: Mammalian Expression
Growth in bacteria
  Bacterial resistance: Ampicillin, 100 μg/mL
  Growth temperature: 37°C
  Growth strain: DH5alpha
  Copy number: High Copy
Gene/Insert
  Gene/Insert name: None
  Cloning method: Restriction Enzyme; 5′ cloning site BamHI (not destroyed); 3′ cloning site BamHI (not destroyed)
  Sequencing primers: 5′ na
Terms and licenses: Academic/Nonprofit Terms; Industry Terms: Not Available to Industry
Depositor comments: The pSAR-MT inducible expression plasmid was constructed as follows. Two oligonucleotides (5'-GATCTCGAGCTCCCTGCA-3' and 5'-GGGAGCTCGA-3') were annealed, and the resulting fragment was cloned into the BamHI and PstI sites of the scaffold attachment region (SAR)-containing plasmid p8. The resulting plasmid, pJM7, consisted of two SAR sequences flanking a short polylinker containing restriction sites for Xhol and PstI. The mutant metallothionein (MT) promoter was amplified by PCR and cloned into pCEP4, linearized with BglII and NotI, yielding pCEP-MT. A SalI-BamHI fragment containing an intron from the globin gene was then inserted into the XhoI and BamHI sites of pCEP-MT, yielding pCEP-MTi. Finally, the MT promoter/intron/poly(A) region was removed from pCEP-MTi by digestion with Sall and cloned into the XhoI site of pJM7, yielding pSAR-MT.
How to cite: pSAR-MT was a gift from Bert Vogelstein (Addgene plasmid # 16485 ; http://n2t.net/addgene:16485 ; RRID:Addgene_16485)
