[The description below was written by a language model from this plasmid's Addgene catalogue record.]
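Description:
pSAR-MT is an empty mammalian expression backbone designed for inducible transgene expression. It is maintained in E. coli as a high-copy plasmid under ampicillin selection. The record does not describe the bacterial origin of replication, and it lists no mammalian selection marker. No feature table is provided, so the layout described here comes only from the depositor's account of how the vector was built.

The expression cassette consists of a mutant metallothionein (MT) promoter, an intron from a globin gene and a polyadenylation region. It was first assembled in a pCEP4 derivative and then excised as a single fragment. That fragment was inserted into the short polylinker of an intermediate plasmid, where it sits between two scaffold attachment region (SAR) sequences. Metallothionein promoters are classically switched on by heavy metal ions such as zinc or cadmium, which allows expression of a cloned gene to be turned on when needed. The record does not say what the promoter mutation is or what it is meant to achieve. An intron in the transcription unit generally improves mRNA processing and expression. Flanking SAR elements are commonly used to buffer an integrated cassette against chromosomal position effects, giving more consistent expression in stable lines.

A gene of interest is inserted at a BamHI site, which serves as both the 5′ and 3′ cloning site and is retained after cloning, so insert orientation has to be checked. The associated publication concerns apoptosis and APC in colorectal tumorigenesis, which fits the use of this vector for regulated expression of genes whose constitutive expression may not be tolerated by cells.
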