>Addgene plasmid #16485 | pSAR-MT | addgene partial sequence | sequence record 23219 | 16485 with Bglob-intron-F
TGTTTGAGANGAGGNNAAAATACTCTGAGTCCAAACCGGGCCCCTCTGCTAACCATGTTCATGCCTTCTT
CTCTTTCCTACAGCTCCTGGGCAACGTGCTGGTTGTTGTGCTGTCTCATCATTTTGGCAAAGAATTCCTC
GACGGATCCAGACATGATAAGATACATTGATGAGTTTGGACAAACCACAACTAGAATGCAGTGAAAAAAA
TGCTTTATTTGTGAAATTTGTGATGCTATTGCTTTATTTGTAACCATTATAAGCTGCAATAAACAAGTTA
ACAACAACAATTGCATTCATTTTATGTTTCAGGTTCAGGGGGAGGTGTGGGAGGTTTTTTAAAGCAAGTA
AAACCTCTACAAATGTGGTATGGCTGATTATGATCCGGCTGCCTCGCGCGTTTCGGTGATGACGGTGAAA
ACCTCTGACACATGCAGCTCCCGGAGACGGTCACAGCTTGTCTGTAAGCGGATGCCGGGAGCAGACAAGC
CCGTCAGGGCGCGTCAGCGGGTGTTGGCGGGTGTCGGGGCGCAGCCATGAGGTCGAGCTCCCTGCAGGCA
TGCAAGCTGATCCTCTACGCCGGACGCATCGTGGNCCGGCATC
